LOCUS       Exported 7028 bp ds-DNA circular SYN 12-MAY-2021
DEFINITION  Intersectional viral expression of iC++-EYFP in cells expressing Flp
            AND NOT Cre.
ACCESSION   .
VERSION     .
KEYWORDS    pAAV-nEF-Coff/Fon-iC++-EYFP
SOURCE      synthetic DNA construct
  ORGANISM  synthetic DNA construct
REFERENCE   1 (bases 1 to 7028)
  AUTHORS   Fenno LE, Ramakrishnan C, Kim YS, Evans KE, Lo M, Vesuna S, Inoue M,
            Cheung KYM, Yuen E, Pichamoorthy N, Hong ASO, Deisseroth K
  TITLE     Comprehensive Dual- and Triple-Feature Intersectional Single-Vector
            Delivery of Diverse Functional Payloads to Cells of Behaving
            Mammals.
  JOURNAL   Neuron. 2020 Jun 20. pii: S0896-6273(20)30432-3. doi:
            10.1016/j.neuron.2020.06.003.
  PUBMED    32574559
REFERENCE   2 (bases 1 to 7028)
  AUTHORS   .
  TITLE     Direct Submission
  JOURNAL   Exported May 12, 2021 from SnapGene Server 1.1.58
            http://www.snapgene.com
FEATURES             Location/Qualifiers
     source          1..7028
                     /organism="synthetic DNA construct"
                     /mol_type="other DNA"
     repeat_region   1..141
                     /label=AAV2 ITR
                     /note="inverted terminal repeat of adeno-associated virus
                     serotype 2"
     repeat_region   12..141
                     /label=AAV2 ITR
     promoter        188..399
                     /label=EF-1-alpha core promoter
                     /note="core promoter for human elongation factor
                     EF-1-alpha"
     LTR             412..680
                     /label=5' LTR (truncated)
                     /note="truncated 5' long terminal repeat (LTR) from human
                     T-cell leukemia virus (HTLV) type 1"
     CDS             complement(837..1088)
                     /codon_start=1
                     /product="C-terminal fragment of mVenus for use in
                     bimolecular fluorescence complementation (BiFC) (Kodama and
                     Hu, 2010)"
                     /label=VC155
                     /translation="DKQKNGIKVNFKIRHNIEDGSVQLADHYQQNTPIGDGPVLLPDNH
                     YLSYQSALSKDPNEKRDHMVLLEFVTAAGITLGMDELYK"
     primer_bind     complement(879..900)
                     /label=EGFP-C
                     /note="EGFP, forward primer"
     primer_bind     1228..1247
                     /label=EXFP-R
                     /note="For distinguishing EGFP variants, reverse primer"
     protein_bind    1469..1502
                     /label=lox2272
                     /bound_moiety="Cre recombinase"
                     /note="Cre-mediated recombination occurs in the 8-bp core
                     sequence (GGATACTT). lox2272 sites are compatible with each
                     other, but incompatible with loxP or loxN sites (Lee and
                     Saito, 1988)."
     protein_bind    1553..1586
                     /label=loxN
                     /bound_moiety="Cre recombinase"
                     /note="Cre-mediated recombination occurs in the 8-bp core
                     sequence (GTATACCT). loxN sites are compatible with each
                     other, but incompatible with loxP or lox2272 sites."
     primer_bind     1699..1720
                     /label=EGFP-N
                     /note="EGFP, reverse primer"
     protein_bind    complement(2352..2385)
                     /label=lox2272
                     /bound_moiety="Cre recombinase"
                     /note="Cre-mediated recombination occurs in the 8-bp core
                     sequence (GGATACTT). lox2272 sites are compatible with each
                     other, but incompatible with loxP or loxN sites (Lee and
                     Saito, 1988)."
     protein_bind    complement(2436..2469)
                     /label=loxN
                     /bound_moiety="Cre recombinase"
                     /note="Cre-mediated recombination occurs in the 8-bp core
                     sequence (GTATACCT). loxN sites are compatible with each
                     other, but incompatible with loxP or lox2272 sites."
     regulatory      2997..3006
                     /regulatory_class="other"
                     /note="vertebrate consensus sequence for strong initiation
                     of translation (Kozak, 1987)"
     misc_feature    3155..3743
                     /label=WPRE
                     /note="woodchuck hepatitis virus posttranscriptional
                     regulatory element"
     primer_bind     complement(3208..3228)
                     /label=WPRE-R
                     /note="WPRE, reverse primer"
     CDS             complement(3626..3637)
                     /codon_start=1
                     /product="Factor Xa recognition and cleavage site"
                     /label=Factor Xa site
                     /translation="IEGR"
     polyA_signal    3775..4251
                     /label=hGH poly(A) signal
                     /note="human growth hormone polyadenylation signal"
     primer_bind     complement(3974..3993)
                     /label=hGH-PA-R
                     /note="Human growth hormone terminator, reverse primer"
     repeat_region   4291..4431
                     /label=AAV2 ITR
                     /note="inverted terminal repeat of adeno-associated virus
                     serotype 2"
     repeat_region   4291..4420
                     /label=AAV2 ITR
     rep_origin      4506..4961
                     /direction=RIGHT
                     /label=f1 ori
                     /note="f1 bacteriophage origin of replication; arrow
                     indicates direction of (+) strand synthesis"
     primer_bind     complement(4593..4612)
                     /label=F1ori-R
                     /note="F1 origin, reverse primer"
     primer_bind     4803..4824
                     /label=F1ori-F
                     /note="F1 origin, forward primer"
     primer_bind     complement(4978..4997)
                     /label=pRS-marker
                     /note="pRS vectors, use to sequence yeast selectable
                     marker"
     primer_bind     5097..5119
                     /label=pGEX 3'
                     /note="pGEX vectors, reverse primer"
     primer_bind     complement(5157..5175)
                     /label=pBRforEco
                     /note="pBR322 vectors, upsteam of EcoRI site, forward
                     primer"
     promoter        5243..5347
                     /gene="bla"
                     /label=AmpR promoter
     CDS             5348..6208
                     /codon_start=1
                     /gene="bla"
                     /product="beta-lactamase"
                     /label=AmpR
                     /note="confers resistance to ampicillin, carbenicillin, and
                     related antibiotics"
                     /translation="MSIQHFRVALIPFFAAFCLPVFAHPETLVKVKDAEDQLGARVGYI
                     ELDLNSGKILESFRPEERFPMMSTFKVLLCGAVLSRIDAGQEQLGRRIHYSQNDLVEYS
                     PVTEKHLTDGMTVRELCSAAITMSDNTAANLLLTTIGGPKELTAFLHNMGDHVTRLDRW
                     EPELNEAIPNDERDTTMPVAMATTLRKLLTGELLTLASRQQLIDWMEADKVAGPLLRSA
                     LPAGWFIADKSGAGERGSRGIIAALGPDGKPSRIVVIYTTGSQATMDERNRQIAEIGAS
                     LIKHW"
     primer_bind     complement(5566..5585)
                     /label=Amp-R
                     /note="Ampicillin resistance gene, reverse primer"
     rep_origin      6379..6967
                     /direction=RIGHT
                     /label=ori
                     /note="high-copy-number ColE1/pMB1/pBR322/pUC origin of
                     replication"
     primer_bind     6868..6887
                     /label=pBR322ori-F
                     /note="pBR322 origin, forward primer"
ORIGIN
        1 cctgcaggca gctgcgcgct cgctcgctca ctgaggccgc ccgggcaaag cccgggcgtc
       61 gggcgacctt tggtcgcccg gcctcagtga gcgagcgagc gcgcagagag ggagtggcca
      121 actccatcac taggggttcc tgcggccgca cgcgtaagga tctgcgatcg ctccggtgcc
      181 cgtcagtggg cagagcgcac atcgcccaca gtccccgaga agttgggggg aggggtcggc
      241 aattgaacgg gtgcctagag aaggtggcgc ggggtaaact gggaaagtga tgtcgtgtac
      301 tggctccgcc tttttcccga gggtggggga gaaccgtata taagtgcagt agtcgccgtg
      361 aacgttcttt ttcgcaacgg gtttgccgcc agaacacagc tgaagcttcg aggggctcgc
      421 atctctcctt cacgcgcccg ccgccctacc tgaggccgcc atccacgccg gttgagtcgc
      481 gttctgccgc ctcccgcctg tggtgcctcc tgaactgcgt ccgccgtcta ggtaagttta
      541 aagctcaggt cgagaccggg cctttgtccg gcgctccctt ggagcctacc tagactcagc
      601 cggctctcca cgctttgcct gaccctgctt gctcaactct acgtctttgt ttcgttttct
      661 gttctgcgcc gttacagatc caagctgtga ccggcgccta cggatccgaa gttcctattc
      721 ttcaaatagt ataggaactt cgcagagtag tagctggatt gtagctgcta ttagcaatct
      781 aaaacctctt agaagttcct attcttcaaa aggtatagga acttcggcgc gccttacttg
      841 tacagctcgt ccatgccgag agtgatcccg gcggcggtca cgaactccag caggaccatg
      901 tgatcgcgct tctcgttggg gtctttgctc agggcggact ggtagctcag gtagtggttg
      961 tcgggcagca gcacggggcc gtcgccgatg ggggtgttct gctggtagtg gtcggcgagc
     1021 tgcacgctgc cgtcctcgat gttgtggcgg atcttgaagt tcaccttgat gccgttcttc
     1081 tgcttgtcgg ccatgatata gacgttgtgg ctgttgtagt tgtactccag cttgtgcccc
     1141 aggatgttgc cgtcctcctt gaagtcgatg cccttcagct cgatgcggtt caccagggtg
     1201 tcgccctcga acttcacctc ggcgcgggtc ttgtagttgc cgtcgtcctt gaagaagatg
     1261 gtgcgctcct ggacgtagcc ttcgggcatg gcggacttga agaagtcgtg ctgcttcatg
     1321 tggtcggggt agcgggcgaa gcactgcagg ccgtagccga aggtggtcac gagggtgggc
     1381 cagggcacgg gcagctgtgg gacgacatga cttaaccagt taaccatgtt ctctgaacat
     1441 gagaagggct ggccactctc cagtcgacat aacttcgtat aggatacttt atacgaagtt
     1501 atgcagaatg gtagctggat tgtagctgct attagcaata tgaaacctct taataacttc
     1561 gtatagtata ccttatacga agttatacta gtcctcctgt actcaccttg ccggtggtgc
     1621 agatgaactt cagggtcagc ttgccgtagg tggcatcgcc ctcgccctcg ccggacacgc
     1681 tgaacttgtg gccgtttacg tcgccgtcca gctcgaccag gatgggcacc accccggtga
     1741 acagctcctc gcccttgctc accacgttga tgtcgatctg gtccaggggg atgtactcgc
     1801 cctcgctggt gatcctgctc ttggcggccg cgaccgcgcc agcctcggcc tcgtcctcca
     1861 ccagcgtctc gacctcaatc tcagtgccac caatgttcaa tttggtggtc ttgcgaatgt
     1921 cgccgtggat gaggatatgg ctgtggatca gcacgcgcag gtagtggccg agcagacccc
     1981 agcactgctt cgacatcagg tcaatgatgg tgtggccgac gttggagccg tacctgctca
     2041 ggacgccgaa gccctcgggg ccgaggatga acaggatggg gaacataccc catgatacga
     2101 agaagagcca agccatgcca gtcaccacct ggcgacaccg gcccttcggc acggtgtggt
     2161 acgcctcaat gtagaccttg gctgcgttga agaatgtgta gatgccgtag cacaggccca
     2221 tcaggaagaa aatgacacgg acgtatccct aaacacatga gaaatagagt cataagcaca
     2281 tgggtcacat acaggagata tgtatataac attaatacaa ttttataaaa aaaagggggg
     2341 gcacaggtac cataacttcg tataaagtat cctatacgaa gttatttgcc ttaacccaga
     2401 aattatcact gttattcttt agaatggtgc aaagaataac ttcgtataag gtatactata
     2461 cgaagttatg ctagcaaccc cgacacttac cttggacagc gcggccgtgg tgccccacac
     2521 gatcgtgccg atatctgaca ccagcagacc catggtacgc ttgttatagt cgttcgccag
     2581 acccgtaagg ttgctcaggt ggataagaat gacagggcag gtcagcagcc agctcgcgta
     2641 acgaagccac ctggtcttgt tgccgttgga tgagtagatc accgcaggtt cgtcaaagct
     2701 atggaaatac tcgatgatga acttgatcat ctggatcgtg gccacgtaaa tattctccca
     2761 gccgcaagta gacttccagg tctggtagcc gtagaacatc aggcagagcg ctgaaagcgc
     2821 aaaagaaatc cactgcagaa tgttggcagc caacttctcg gcatttgttc cgttggattt
     2881 aagccaagcc aagcagaagc actggccgtt gttcgggatg caaataacag aaccattgtt
     2941 ctcaagagtg tatgaggttt ggaagagtcc gacggcagac aaagcgccgc catagtccat
     3001 ggtggcgagc tcgaagttcc tatactattt gaagaatagg aacttcttgc cttaacccag
     3061 aaattatcac tgttattctt tagaatggtg caaagagaag ttcctatacc ttttgaagaa
     3121 taggaacttc gaattcgata tcaagcttat cgataatcaa cctctggatt acaaaatttg
     3181 tgaaagattg actggtattc ttaactatgt tgctcctttt acgctatgtg gatacgctgc
     3241 tttaatgcct ttgtatcatg ctattgcttc ccgtatggct ttcattttct cctccttgta
     3301 taaatcctgg ttgctgtctc tttatgagga gttgtggccc gttgtcaggc aacgtggcgt
     3361 ggtgtgcact gtgtttgctg acgcaacccc cactggttgg ggcattgcca ccacctgtca
     3421 gctcctttcc gggactttcg ctttccccct ccctattgcc acggcggaac tcatcgccgc
     3481 ctgccttgcc cgctgctgga caggggctcg gctgttgggc actgacaatt ccgtggtgtt
     3541 gtcggggaaa tcatcgtcct ttccttggct gctcgcctat gttgccacct ggattctgcg
     3601 cgggacgtcc ttctgctacg tcccttcggc cctcaatcca gcggaccttc cttcccgcgg
     3661 cctgctgccg gctctgcggc ctcttccgcg tcttcgcctt cgccctcaga cgagtcggat
     3721 ctccctttgg gccgcctccc cgcatcgata ccgagcgctg ctcgagagat ctacgggtgg
     3781 catccctgtg acccctcccc agtgcctctc ctggccctgg aagttgccac tccagtgccc
     3841 accagccttg tcctaataaa attaagttgc atcattttgt ctgactaggt gtccttctat
     3901 aatattatgg ggtggagggg ggtggtatgg agcaaggggc aagttgggaa gacaacctgt
     3961 agggcctgcg gggtctattg ggaaccaagc tggagtgcag tggcacaatc ttggctcact
     4021 gcaatctccg cctcctgggt tcaagcgatt ctcctgcctc agcctcccga gttgttggga
     4081 ttccaggcat gcatgaccag gctcagctaa tttttgtttt tttggtagag acggggtttc
     4141 accatattgg ccaggctggt ctccaactcc taatctcagg tgatctaccc accttggcct
     4201 cccaaattgc tgggattaca ggcgtgaacc actgctccct tccctgtcct tctgattttg
     4261 taggtaacca cgtgcggacc gagcggccgc aggaacccct agtgatggag ttggccactc
     4321 cctctctgcg cgctcgctcg ctcactgagg ccgggcgacc aaaggtcgcc cgacgcccgg
     4381 gctttgcccg ggcggcctca gtgagcgagc gagcgcgcag ctgcctgcag gggcgcctga
     4441 tgcggtattt tctccttacg catctgtgcg gtatttcaca ccgcatannn nnnnnnnnnn
     4501 nnnnnnnnnn nnnnnnnnnn nnnnnnnnnn nnnnnnnnnn nnnnnnnnnn nnnnnnnnnn
     4561 nnnnnnnnnn nnnnnnnnnn nnnnnnnnnn nnnnnnnnnn nnnnnnnnnn nnnnnnnnnn
     4621 nnnnnnnnnc nnnnnnnnnn nnnnnnnnnn nnnnnnnnnn nnnnnnnnnn nnnnnnnnnn
     4681 nnnnnnnnnn nnnnnnnnnn nnnnnnnnnn nnnnnnnnnn nnnnnnnnnn nnnnnnnnnn
     4741 nnnnnnnnnn nnnnnnnnnn nnnnnnnnnn ncctttgacg ttggagtcca cgttctttaa
     4801 tagtggactc ttgttccaaa ctggaacaac actcaaccct atctcgggct attcttttga
     4861 tttataaggg attttgccga tttcggccta ttggttaaaa aatgagctga tttaacaaaa
     4921 atttaacgcg aattttaaca aaatattaac gtttacaatt ttatggtgca ctctcagtac
     4981 aatctgctct gatgccgcat agttaagcca gccccgacac ccgccaacac ccgctgacgc
     5041 gccctgacgg gcttgtctgc tcccggcatc cgcttacaga caagctgtga ccgtctccgg
     5101 gagctgcatg tgtcagaggt tttcaccgtc atcaccgaaa cgcgcgagac gaaagggcct
     5161 cgtgatacgc ctatttttat aggttaatgt catgataata atggtttctt agacgtcagg
     5221 tggcactttt cggggaaatg tgcgcggaac ccctatttgt ttatttttct aaatacattc
     5281 aaatatgtat ccgctcatga gacaataacc ctgataaatg cttcaataat attgaaaaag
     5341 gaagagtatg agtattcaac atttccgtgt cgcccttatt cccttttttg cggcattttg
     5401 ccttcctgtt tttgctcacc cagaaacgct ggtgaaagta aaagatgctg aagatcagtt
     5461 gggtgcacga gtgggttaca tcgaactgga tctcaacagc ggtaagatcc ttgagagttt
     5521 tcgccccgaa gaacgttttc caatgatgag cacttttaaa gttctgctat gtggcgcggt
     5581 attatcccgt attgacgccg ggcaagagca actcggtcgc cgcatacact attctcagaa
     5641 tgacttggtt gagtactcac cagtcacaga aaagcatctt acggatggca tgacagtaag
     5701 agaattatgc agtgctgcca taaccatgag tgataacact gcggccaact tacttctgac
     5761 aacgatcgga ggaccgaagg agctaaccgc ttttttgcac aacatggggg atcatgtaac
     5821 tcgccttgat cgttgggaac cggagctgaa tgaagccata ccaaacgacg agcgtgacac
     5881 cacgatgcct gtagcaatgg caacaacgtt gcgcaaacta ttaactggcg aactacttac
     5941 tctagcttcc cggcaacaat taatagactg gatggaggcg gataaagttg caggaccact
     6001 tctgcgctcg gcccttccgg ctggctggtt tattgctgat aaatctggag ccggtgagcg
     6061 tgggtctcgc ggtatcattg cagcactggg gccagatggt aagccctccc gtatcgtagt
     6121 tatctacacg acggggagtc aggcaactat ggatgaacga aatagacaga tcgctgagat
     6181 aggtgcctca ctgattaagc attggtaact gtcagaccaa gtttactcat atatacttta
     6241 gattgattta aaacttcatt tttaatttaa aaggatctag gtgaagatcc tttttgataa
     6301 tctcatgacc aaaatccctt aacgtgagtt ttcgttccac tgagcgtcag accccgtaga
     6361 aaagatcaaa ggatcttctt gagatccttt ttttctgcgc gtaatctgct gcttgcaaac
     6421 aaaaaaacca ccgctaccag cggtggtttg tttgccggat caagagctac caactctttt
     6481 tccgaaggta actggcttca gcagagcgca gataccaaat actgtccttc tagtgtagcc
     6541 gtagttaggc caccacttca agaactctgt agcaccgcct acatacctcg ctctgctaat
     6601 cctgttacca gtggctgctg ccagtggcga taagtcgtgt cttaccgggt tggactcaag
     6661 acgatagtta ccggataagg cgcagcggtc gggctgaacg gggggttcgt gcacacagcc
     6721 cagcttggag cgaacgacct acaccgaact gagataccta cagcgtgagc tatgagaaag
     6781 cgccacgctt cccgaaggga gaaaggcgga caggtatccg gtaagcggca gggtcggaac
     6841 aggagagcgc acgagggagc ttccaggggg aaacgcctgg tatctttata gtcctgtcgg
     6901 gtttcgccac ctctgacttg agcgtcgatt tttgtgatgc tcgtcagggg ggcggagcct
     6961 atggaaaaac gccagcaacg cggccttttt acggttcctg gccttttgct ggccttttgc
     7021 tcacatgt
//
