>Addgene plasmid #137157 | pAAV-nEF-Coff/Fon-iC++-EYFP | addgene full sequence | sequence record 272761 | Addgene NGS Result
CCTGCAGGCAGCTGCGCGCTCGCTCGCTCACTGAGGCCGCCCGGGCGTCGGGCGACCTTTGGTCGCCCGG
CCTCAGTGAGCGAGCGAGCGCGCAGAGAGGGAGTGGCCAACTCCATCACTAGGGGTTCCTGCGGCCGCAC
GCGTAAGGATCTGCGATCGCTCCGGTGCCCGTCAGTGGGCAGAGCGCACATCGCCCACAGTCCCCGAGAA
GTTGGGGGGAGGGGTCGGCAATTGAACGGGTGCCTAGAGAAGGTGGCGCGGGGTAAACTGGGAAAGTGAT
GTCGTGTACTGGCTCCGCCTTTTTCCCGAGGGTGGGGGAGAACCGTATATAAGTGCAGTAGTCGCCGTGA
ACGTTCTTTTTCGCAACGGGTTTGCCGCCAGAACACAGCTGAAGCTTCGAGGGGCTCGCATCTCTCCTTC
ACGCGCCCGCCGCCCTACCTGAGGCCGCCATCCACGCCGGTTGAGTCGCGTTCTGCCGCCTCCCGCCTGT
GGTGCCTCCTGAACTGCGTCCGCCGTCTAGGTAAGTTTAAAGCTCAGGTCGAGACCGGGCCTTTGTCCGG
CGCTCCCTTGGAGCCTACCTAGACTCAGCCGGCTCTCCACGCTTTGCCTGACCCTGCTTGCTCAACTCTA
CGTCTTTGTTTCGTTTTCTGTTCTGCGCCGTTACAGATCCAAGCTGTGACCGGCGCCTACGGATCCGAAG
TTCCTATTCTTCAAATAGTATAGGAACTTCGCAGAGTAGTAGCTGGATTGTAGCTGCTATTAGCAATCTA
AAACCTCTTAGAAGTTCCTATTCTTCAAAAGGTATAGGAACTTCGGCGCGCCTTACTTGTACAGCTCGTC
CATGCCGAGAGTGATCCCGGCGGCGGTCACGAACTCCAGCAGGACCATGTGATCGCGCTTCTCGTTGGGG
TCTTTGCTCAGGGCGGACTGGTAGCTCAGGTAGTGGTTGTCGGGCAGCAGCACGGGGCCGTCGCCGATGG
GGGTGTTCTGCTGGTAGTGGTCGGCGAGCTGCACGCTGCCGTCCTCGATGTTGTGGCGGATCTTGAAGTT
CACCTTGATGCCGTTCTTCTGCTTGTCGGCCATGATATAGACGTTGTGGCTGTTGTAGTTGTACTCCAGC
TTGTGCCCCAGGATGTTGCCGTCCTCCTTGAAGTCGATGCCCTTCAGCTCGATGCGGTTCACCAGGGTGT
CGCCCTCGAACTTCACCTCGGCGCGGGTCTTGTAGTTGCCGTCGTCCTTGAAGAAGATGGTGCGCTCCTG
GACGTAGCCTTCGGGCATGGCGGACTTGAAGAAGTCGTGCTGCTTCATGTGGTCGGGGTAGCGGGCGAAG
CACTGCAGGCCGTAGCCGAAGGTGGTCACGAGGGTGGGCCAGGGCACGGGCAGCTGTGGGACGACATGAC
TTAACCAGTTAACCATGTTCTCTGAACATGAGAAGGGCTGGCCACTCTCCAGTCGACATAACTTCGTATA
GGATACTTTATACGAAGTTATGCAGAATGGTAGCTGGATTGTAGCTGCTATTAGCAATATGAAACCTCTT
AATAACTTCGTATAGTATACCTTATACGAAGTTATACTAGTCCTCCTGTACTCACCTTGCCGGTGGTGCA
GATGAACTTCAGGGTCAGCTTGCCGTAGGTGGCATCGCCCTCGCCCTCGCCGGACACGCTGAACTTGTGG
CCGTTTACGTCGCCGTCCAGCTCGACCAGGATGGGCACCACCCCGGTGAACAGCTCCTCGCCCTTGCTCA
CCACGTTGATGTCGATCTGGTCCAGGGGGATGTACTCGCCCTCGCTGGTGATCCTGCTCTTGGCGGCCGC
GACCGCGCCAGCCTCGGCCTCGTCCTCCACCAGCGTCTCGACCTCAATCTCAGTGCCACCAATGTTCAAT
TTGGTGGTCTTGCGAATGTCGCCGTGGATGAGGATATGGCTGTGGATCAGCACGCGCAGGTAGTGGCCGA
GCAGACCCCAGCACTGCTTCGACATCAGGTCAATGATGGTGTGGCCGACGTTGGAGCCGTACCTGCTCAG
GACGCCGAAGCCCTCGGGGCCGAGGATGAACAGGATGGGGAACATACCCCATGATACGAAGAAGAGCCAA
GCCATGCCAGTCACCACCTGGCGACACCGGCCCTTCGGCACGGTGTGGTACGCCTCAATGTAGACCTTGG
CTGCGTTGAAGAATGTGTAGATGCCGTAGCACAGGCCCATCAGGAAGAAAATGACACGGACGTATCCCTA
AACACATGAGAAATAGAGTCATAAGCACATGGGTCACATACAGGAGATATGTATATAACATTAATACAAT
TTTATAAAAAAAAGGGGGGGCACAGGTACCATAACTTCGTATAAAGTATCCTATACGAAGTTATTTGCCT
TAACCCAGAAATTATCACTGTTATTCTTTAGAATGGTGCAAAGAATAACTTCGTATAAGGTATACTATAC
GAAGTTATGCTAGCAACCCCGACACTTACCTTGGACAGCGCGGCCGTGGTGCCCCACACGATCGTGCCGA
TATCTGACACCAGCAGACCCATGGTACGCTTGTTATAGTCGTTCGCCAGACCCGTAAGGTTGCTCAGGTG
GATAAGAATGACAGGGCAGGTCAGCAGCCAGCTCGCGTAACGAAGCCACCTGGTCTTGTTGCCGTTGGAT
GAGTAGATCACCGCAGGTTCGTCAAAGCTATGGAAATACTCGATGATGAACTTGATCATCTGGATCGTGG
CCACGTAAATATTCTCCCAGCCGCAAGTAGACTTCCAGGTCTGGTAGCCGTAGAACATCAGGCAGAGCGC
TGAAAGCGCAAAAGAAATCCACTGCAGAATGTTGGCAGCCAACTTCTCGGCATTTGTTCCGTTGGATTTA
AGCCAAGCCAAGCAGAAGCACTGGCCGTTGTTCGGGATGCAAATAACAGAACCATTGTTCTCAAGAGTGT
ATGAGGTTTGGAAGAGTCCGACGGCAGACAAAGCGCCGCCATAGTCCATGGTGGCGAGCTCGAAGTTCCT
ATACTATTTGAAGAATAGGAACTTCTTGCCTTAACCCAGAAATTATCACTGTTATTCTTTAGAATGGTGC
AAAGAGAAGTTCCTATACCTTTTGAAGAATAGGAACTTCGAATTCGATATCAAGCTTATCGATAATCAAC
CTCTGGATTACAAAATTTGTGAAAGATTGACTGGTATTCTTAACTATGTTGCTCCTTTTACGCTATGTGG
ATACGCTGCTTTAATGCCTTTGTATCATGCTATTGCTTCCCGTATGGCTTTCATTTTCTCCTCCTTGTAT
AAATCCTGGTTGCTGTCTCTTTATGAGGAGTTGTGGCCCGTTGTCAGGCAACGTGGCGTGGTGTGCACTG
TGTTTGCTGACGCAACCCCCACTGGTTGGGGCATTGCCACCACCTGTCAGCTCCTTTCCGGGACTTTCGC
TTTCCCCCTCCCTATTGCCACGGCGGAACTCATCGCCGCCTGCCTTGCCCGCTGCTGGACAGGGGCTCGG
CTGTTGGGCACTGACAATTCCGTGGTGTTGTCGGGGAAATCATCGTCCTTTCCTTGGCTGCTCGCCTATG
TTGCCACCTGGATTCTGCGCGGGACGTCCTTCTGCTACGTCCCTTCGGCCCTCAATCCAGCGGACCTTCC
TTCCCGCGGCCTGCTGCCGGCTCTGCGGCCTCTTCCGCGTCTTCGCCTTCGCCCTCAGACGAGTCGGATC
TCCCTTTGGGCCGCCTCCCCGCATCGATACCGAGCGCTGCTCGAGAGATCTACGGGTGGCATCCCTGTGA
CCCCTCCCCAGTGCCTCTCCTGGCCCTGGAAGTTGCCACTCCAGTGCCCACCAGCCTTGTCCTAATAAAA
TTAAGTTGCATCATTTTGTCTGACTAGGTGTCCTTCTATAATATTATGGGGTGGAGGGGGGTGGTATGGA
GCAAGGGGCAAGTTGGGAAGACAACCTGTAGGGCCTGCGGGGTCTATTGGGAACCAAGCTGGAGTGCAGT
GGCACAATCTTGGCTCACTGCAATCTCCGCCTCCTGGGTTCAAGCGATTCTCCTGCCTCAGCCTCCCGAG
TTGTTGGGATTCCAGGCATGCATGACCAGGCTCAGCTAATTTTTGTTTTTTTGGTAGAGACGGGGTTTCA
CCATATTGGCCAGGCTGGTCTCCAACTCCTAATCTCAGGTGATCTACCCACCTTGGCCTCCCAAATTGCT
GGGATTACAGGCGTGAACCACTGCTCCCTTCCCTGTCCTTCTGATTTTGTAGGTAACCACGTGCGGACCG
AGCGGCCGCAGGAACCCCTAGTGATGGAGTTGGCCACTCCCTCTCTGCGCGCTCGCTCGCTCACTGAGGC
CGGGCGACCAAAGGTCGCCCGACGCCCGGGCTTTGCCCGGGCGGCCTCAGTGAGCGAGCGAGCGCGCAGC
TGCCTGCAGGGGCGCCTGATGCGGTATTTTCTCCTTACGCATCTGTGCGGTATTTCACACCGCATA
[95 nt withheld, positions 4477-4571]
T
[46 nt withheld, positions 4573-4618]
C
[141 nt withheld, positions 4620-4760]
CCTTTGACGTTGGAGTCCACGTTCTTTAATAGTGGACTCTTGTTCCAAACTGGAACAACACTCAACTCTA
TCTCGGGCTATTCTTTTGATTTATAAGGGATTTTGCCGATTTCGGTCTATTGGTTAAAAAATGAGCTGAT
TTAACAAAAATTTAACGCGAATTTTAACAAAATATTAACGTTTACAATTTTATGGTGCACTCTCAGTACA
ATCTGCTCTGATGCCGCATAGTTAAGCCAGCCCCGACACCCGCCAACACCCGCTGACGCGCCCTGACGGG
CTTGTCTGCTCCCGGCATCCGCTTACAGACAAGCTGTGACCGTCTCCGGGAGCTGCATGTGTCAGAGGTT
TTCACCGTCATCACCGAAACGCGCGAGACGAAAGGGCCTCGTGATACGCCTATTTTTATAGGTTAATGTC
ATGATAATAATGGTTTCTTAGACGTCAGGTGGCACTTTTCGGGGAAATGTGCGCGGAACCCCTATTTGTT
TATTTTTCTAAATACATTCAAATATGTATCCGCTCATGAGACAATAACCCTGATAAATGCTTCAATAATA
TTGAAAAAGGAAGAGTATGAGTATTCAACATTTCCGTGTCGCCCTTATTCCCTTTTTTGCGGCATTTTGC
CTTCCTGTTTTTGCTCACCCAGAAACGCTGGTGAAAGTAAAAGATGCTGAAGATCAGTTGGGTGCACGAG
TGGGTTACATCGAACTGGATCTCAACAGCGGTAAGATCCTTGAGAGTTTTCGCCCCGAAGAACGTTTTCC
AATGATGAGCACTTTTAAAGTTCTGCTATGTGGCGCGGTATTATCCCGTATTGACGCCGGGCAAGAGCAA
CTCGGTCGCCGCATACACTATTCTCAGAATGACTTGGTTGAGTACTCACCAGTCACAGAAAAGCATCTTA
CGGATGGCATGACAGTAAGAGAATTATGCAGTGCTGCCATAACCATGAGTGATAACACTGCGGCCAACTT
ACTTCTGACAACGATCGGAGGACCGAAGGAGCTAACCGCTTTTTTGCACAACATGGGGGATCATGTAACT
CGCCTTGATCGTTGGGAACCGGAGCTGAATGAAGCCATACCAAACGACGAGCGTGACACCACGATGCCTG
TAGCAATGGCAACAACGTTGCGCAAACTATTAACTGGCGAACTACTTACTCTAGCTTCCCGGCAACAATT
AATAGACTGGATGGAGGCGGATAAAGTTGCAGGACCACTTCTGCGCTCGGCCCTTCCGGCTGGCTGGTTT
ATTGCTGATAAATCTGGAGCCGGTGAGCGTGGGTCTCGCGGTATCATTGCAGCACTGGGGCCAGATGGTA
AGCCCTCCCGTATCGTAGTTATCTACACGACGGGGAGTCAGGCAACTATGGATGAACGAAATAGACAGAT
CGCTGAGATAGGTGCCTCACTGATTAAGCATTGGTAACTGTCAGACCAAGTTTACTCATATATACTTTAG
ATTGATTTAAAACTTCATTTTTAATTTAAAAGGATCTAGGTGAAGATCCTTTTTGATAATCTCATGACCA
AAATCCCTTAACGTGAGTTTTCGTTCCACTGAGCGTCAGACCCCGTAGAAAAGATCAAAGGATCTTCTTG
AGATCCTTTTTTTCTGCGCGTAATCTGCTGCTTGCAAACAAAAAAACCACCGCTACCAGCGGTGGTTTGT
TTGCCGGATCAAGAGCTACCAACTCTTTTTCCGAAGGTAACTGGCTTCAGCAGAGCGCAGATACCAAATA
CTGTTCTTCTAGTGTAGCCGTAGTTAGGCCACCACTTCAAGAACTCTGTAGCACCGCCTACATACCTCGC
TCTGCTAATCCTGTTACCAGTGGCTGCTGCCAGTGGCGATAAGTCGTGTCTTACCGGGTTGGACTCAAGA
CGATAGTTACCGGATAAGGCGCAGCGGTCGGGCTGAACGGGGGGTTCGTGCACACAGCCCAGCTTGGAGC
GAACGACCTACACCGAACTGAGATACCTACAGCGTGAGCTATGAGAAAGCGCCACGCTTCCCGAAGGGAG
AAAGGCGGACAGGTATCCGGTAAGCGGCAGGGTCGGAACAGGAGAGCGCACGAGGGAGCTTCCAGGGGGA
AACGCCTGGTATCTTTATAGTCCTGTCGGGTTTCGCCACCTCTGACTTGAGCGTCGATTTTTGTGATGCT
CGTCAGGGGGGCGGAGCCTATGGAAAAACGCCAGCAACGCGGCCTTTTTACGGTTCCTGGCCTTTTGCTG
GCCTTTTGCTCACATGT
Features (pLannotate 1.2.2; 28 found; start..end, strand, type, name):
     12..39      +  repeat_region  AAV2 ITR (fragment): inverted terminal repeat of adeno-associated virus serotype 2 inverted
     68..95      +  repeat_region  AAV2 ITR (fragment): inverted terminal repeat of adeno-associated virus serotype 2 inverted
    177..388     +  promoter       EF-1α core promoter: core promoter for human elongation factor EF-1α
    401..669     +  LTR            5' LTR (truncated): truncated 5' long terminal repeat (LTR) from human T-cell leukemia virus (HTLV) type 1
    739..780     -  intron         β-globin intron (fragment): internally truncated intron from human β-globin
    823..1385    -  CDS            EYFP (fragment): enhanced YFP mammalian codon-optimized
   1458..1491    +  protein_bind   lox2272: Cre-mediated recombination occurs in the 8-bp core sequence (GGATACTT). lox2272 sites are compatible with each other, but incompatible with loxP or loxN sites (Lee and Saito, 1988). Cre recombinase
   1492..1541    -  intron         β-globin intron (fragment): internally truncated intron from human β-globin
   1542..1575    +  protein_bind   loxN: Cre-mediated recombination occurs in the 8-bp core sequence (GTATACCT). loxN sites are compatible with each other, but incompatible with loxP or lox2272 sites. Cre recombinase
   1596..1753    -  CDS            Citrine (fragment): enhanced variant of YFP (Heikal et al., 2001) mammalian codon-optimized
   1752..1811    -  CDS            KCNJ2 (fragment): KCNJ2_HUMAN - Also known as IRK1. Experimental evidence at protein level: Swiss-Prot protein existence level 1. Probably participates in establishing action potential waveform and excitability of neuronal and muscle tissues. Inward rectifier potassium channels are characterized by a greater tendency to allow potassium to flow into the cell rather than out of it. Their voltage dependence is regulated by the concentration of extracellular potassium; as external potassium is raised, the voltage range of the channel opening shifts to more positive voltages. The inward rectification is mainly due t
   1821..2176    -  CDS            ChR2 (fragment): N-terminal fragment of channelrhodopsin-2 from the alga Chlamydomonas reinhardtii (Nagel et al., 2003) blue light-activated cation channel
   2341..2374    -  protein_bind   lox2272: Cre-mediated recombination occurs in the 8-bp core sequence (GGATACTT). lox2272 sites are compatible with each other, but incompatible with loxP or loxN sites (Lee and Saito, 1988). Cre recombinase
   2375..2424    -  intron         β-globin intron (fragment): internally truncated intron from human β-globin
   2425..2458    -  protein_bind   loxN: Cre-mediated recombination occurs in the 8-bp core sequence (GTATACCT). loxN sites are compatible with each other, but incompatible with loxP or lox2272 sites. Cre recombinase
   2956..2989    -  CDS            ChR2(H134R) (fragment): H134R mutant of an N-terminal fragment of channelrhodopsin-2 from the alga Chlamydomonas reinhardtii (Nagel et al., 2005) blue light-activated cation channel
   3036..3086    -  intron         β-globin intron (fragment): internally truncated intron from human β-globin
   3120..3144    +  misc_feature   MCS (fragment): pBluescript multiple cloning site
   3144..3732    +  misc_feature   WPRE: woodchuck hepatitis virus posttranscriptional regulatory element
   3764..4240    +  polyA_signal   hGH poly(A) signal: human growth hormone polyadenylation signal
   4280..4420    +  repeat_region  AAV2 ITR: inverted terminal repeat of adeno-associated virus serotype 2 inverted
   4425..4476    -  misc_feature   bom (fragment): basis of mobility region from pBR322
   4495..4950    +  rep_origin     f1 ori (sequence partly withheld): f1 bacteriophage origin of replication; arrow indicates direction of (+) strand synthesis
   4951..5000    -  misc_feature   bom (fragment): basis of mobility region from pBR322
   5102..5137    -  CDS            rop (fragment): Rop protein, which maintains plasmids at low copy number; rop
   5232..5336    +  promoter       AmpR promoter: bla
   5337..6197    +  CDS            AmpR: β-lactamase; bla; confers resistance to ampicillin, carbenicillin, and related antibiotics
   6368..6956    +  rep_origin     ori: high-copy-number ColE1/pMB1/pBR322/pUC origin of replication
