[The description below was written by a language model from this plasmid's Addgene catalogue record, the feature table of its GenBank file and pLannotate feature annotations shown in this document.]
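Description:
pAAV-nEF-Coff/Fon-iC++-EYFP is an AAV2-based transfer plasmid from the INTRSECT 2.0 series, designed to express the channelrhodopsin-derived opsin iC++ fused to EYFP only in cells that contain Flp recombinase and lack Cre. The roughly 7 kb plasmid is maintained in E. coli through a high-copy ColE1/pUC-type origin and selected with ampicillin via the bla gene. It also carries an f1 phage origin. Two AAV2 inverted terminal repeats flank the expression cassette and allow it to be packaged into recombinant AAV. In the sequencing-derived annotation the upstream ITR is detected only as fragments, and that record is slightly shorter than the depositor's map.

Expression is driven by the nEF promoter, annotated as the EF-1α core promoter followed by a truncated HTLV-1 LTR segment. Downstream are a WPRE, which enhances transcript stability and expression, and the human growth hormone polyadenylation signal. The annotated coding fragments lie on the reverse strand relative to the promoter. They include channelrhodopsin-related sequence, a short KCNJ2 (Kir2.1)-derived segment of the kind used as a membrane trafficking signal, and EYFP. These fragments are interspersed with β-globin intron pieces, so the reading frame appears to be split into exon-like segments with recombinase sites placed within introns. Oppositely oriented lox2272 and loxN pairs bracket the central segment, so Cre would invert it and disrupt the reading frame. This is the "Coff" arm. The Flp target sites that provide the "Fon" arm, presumably by inverting the segments into the sense orientation, are not annotated in either feature table. The construct is typically used for intersectional optogenetic inhibition with fluorescent labelling in genetically defined neuronal populations.
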