Addgene plasmid #137157: pAAV-nEF-Coff/Fon-iC++-EYFP
Purpose: Intersectional viral expression of iC++-EYFP in cells expressing Flp AND NOT Cre
Depositing lab: Karl Deisseroth & INTRSECT 2.0 Project. Publication: Comprehensive Dual- and Triple-Feature Intersectional Single-Vector Delivery of Diverse Functional Payloads to Cells of Behaving Mammals. Fenno LE, Ramakrishnan C, Kim YS, Evans KE, Lo M, Vesuna S, Inoue M, Cheung KYM, Yuen E, Pichamoorthy N, Hong ASO, Deisseroth K. Neuron. 2020 Jun 20. pii: S0896-6273(20)30432-3. doi: 10.1016/j.neuron.2020.06.003. PubMed 32574559.
Backbone
  Vector backbone: AAV2-nEF-WPRE
  Backbone size w/o insert (bp): 4600
  Vector type: AAV, Cre/Lox, Synthetic Biology ; Flp/FRT
Growth in bacteria
  Bacterial resistance: Ampicillin, 100 μg/mL
  Growth temperature: 37°C
  Growth strain: NEB Stable
  Copy number: High Copy
Gene/Insert
  Gene/Insert name: Coff/Fon-iC++-EYFP
  Species: Synthetic; Prokaryotic
  Insert size (bp): 2400
  Mutation: n/a
  Promoter: nEF
  Cloning method: Restriction Enzyme; 5′ cloning site BamHI (unknown if destroyed); 3′ cloning site EcoRI (unknown if destroyed)
  Sequencing primers: 5′ GACCCTGCTTGCTCAACTCT; 3′ GGGCCACAACTCCTCATAAA
Terms and licenses: Academic/Nonprofit Terms; Industry Terms: Not Available to Industry
Depositor comments: Additional sequencing primers: Intron 2F GGGACGACATGACTTAACCAG; Intron 2R CCAGCCCTTCTCATGTTCAG; Intron 1F CCTGTATGTGACCCATGTGC; Intron 1R: GCACATGGGTCACATACAGG
How to cite: pAAV-nEF-Coff/Fon-iC++-EYFP was a gift from Karl Deisseroth & INTRSECT 2.0 Project (Addgene plasmid # 137157 ; http://n2t.net/addgene:137157 ; RRID:Addgene_137157) For viral preps, please replace (Addgene plasmid # 137157) in the above sentence with: (Addgene viral prep # 137157-AAV8)
