>Addgene plasmid #137157 | pAAV-nEF-Coff/Fon-iC++-EYFP | depositor partial sequence | sequence record 265003 | Promoter through WPRE
AAGGATCTGCGATCGCTCCGGTGCCCGTCAGTGGGCAGAGCGCACATCGCCCACAGTCCCCGAGAAGTTG
GGGGGAGGGGTCGGCAATTGAACGGGTGCCTAGAGAAGGTGGCGCGGGGTAAACTGGGAAAGTGATGTCG
TGTACTGGCTCCGCCTTTTTCCCGAGGGTGGGGGAGAACCGTATATAAGTGCAGTAGTCGCCGTGAACGT
TCTTTTTCGCAACGGGTTTGCCGCCAGAACACAGCTGAAGCTTCGAGGGGCTCGCATCTCTCCTTCACGC
GCCCGCCGCCCTACCTGAGGCCGCCATCCACGCCGGTTGAGTCGCGTTCTGCCGCCTCCCGCCTGTGGTG
CCTCCTGAACTGCGTCCGCCGTCTAGGTAAGTTTAAAGCTCAGGTCGAGACCGGGCCTTTGTCCGGCGCT
CCCTTGGAGCCTACCTAGACTCAGCCGGCTCTCCACGCTTTGCCTGACCCTGCTTGCTCAACTCTACGTC
TTTGTTTCGTTTTCTGTTCTGCGCCGTTACAGATCCAAGCTGTGACCGGCGCCTACGGATCCGAAGTTCC
TATTCTTCAAATAGTATAGGAACTTCGCAGAGTAGTAGCTGGATTGTAGCTGCTATTAGCAATCTAAAAC
CTCTTAGAAGTTCCTATTCTTCAAAAGGTATAGGAACTTCGGCGCGCCTTACTTGTACAGCTCGTCCATG
CCGAGAGTGATCCCGGCGGCGGTCACGAACTCCAGCAGGACCATGTGATCGCGCTTCTCGTTGGGGTCTT
TGCTCAGGGCGGACTGGTAGCTCAGGTAGTGGTTGTCGGGCAGCAGCACGGGGCCGTCGCCGATGGGGGT
GTTCTGCTGGTAGTGGTCGGCGAGCTGCACGCTGCCGTCCTCGATGTTGTGGCGGATCTTGAAGTTCACC
TTGATGCCGTTCTTCTGCTTGTCGGCCATGATATAGACGTTGTGGCTGTTGTAGTTGTACTCCAGCTTGT
GCCCCAGGATGTTGCCGTCCTCCTTGAAGTCGATGCCCTTCAGCTCGATGCGGTTCACCAGGGTGTCGCC
CTCGAACTTCACCTCGGCGCGGGTCTTGTAGTTGCCGTCGTCCTTGAAGAAGATGGTGCGCTCCTGGACG
TAGCCTTCGGGCATGGCGGACTTGAAGAAGTCGTGCTGCTTCATGTGGTCGGGGTAGCGGGCGAAGCACT
GCAGGCCGTAGCCGAAGGTGGTCACGAGGGTGGGCCAGGGCACGGGCAGCTGTGGGACGACATGACTTAA
CCAGTTAACCATGTTCTCTGAACATGAGAAGGGCTGGCCACTCTCCAGTCGACATAACTTCGTATAGGAT
ACTTTATACGAAGTTATGCAGAATGGTAGCTGGATTGTAGCTGCTATTAGCAATATGAAACCTCTTAATA
ACTTCGTATAGTATACCTTATACGAAGTTATACTAGTCCTCCTGTACTCACCTTGCCGGTGGTGCAGATG
AACTTCAGGGTCAGCTTGCCGTAGGTGGCATCGCCCTCGCCCTCGCCGGACACGCTGAACTTGTGGCCGT
TTACGTCGCCGTCCAGCTCGACCAGGATGGGCACCACCCCGGTGAACAGCTCCTCGCCCTTGCTCACCAC
GTTGATGTCGATCTGGTCCAGGGGGATGTACTCGCCCTCGCTGGTGATCCTGCTCTTGGCGGCCGCGACC
GCGCCAGCCTCGGCCTCGTCCTCCACCAGCGTCTCGACCTCAATCTCAGTGCCACCAATGTTCAATTTGG
TGGTCTTGCGAATGTCGCCGTGGATGAGGATATGGCTGTGGATCAGCACGCGCAGGTAGTGGCCGAGCAG
ACCCCAGCACTGCTTCGACATCAGGTCAATGATGGTGTGGCCGACGTTGGAGCCGTACCTGCTCAGGACG
CCGAAGCCCTCGGGGCCGAGGATGAACAGGATGGGGAACATACCCCATGATACGAAGAAGAGCCAAGCCA
TGCCAGTCACCACCTGGCGACACCGGCCCTTCGGCACGGTGTGGTACGCCTCAATGTAGACCTTGGCTGC
GTTGAAGAATGTGTAGATGCCGTAGCACAGGCCCATCAGGAAGAAAATGACACGGACGTATCCCTAAACA
CATGAGAAATAGAGTCATAAGCACATGGGTCACATACAGGAGATATGTATATAACATTAATACAATTTTA
TAAAAAAAAGGGGGGGCACAGGTACCATAACTTCGTATAAAGTATCCTATACGAAGTTATTTGCCTTAAC
CCAGAAATTATCACTGTTATTCTTTAGAATGGTGCAAAGAATAACTTCGTATAAGGTATACTATACGAAG
TTATGCTAGCAACCCCGACACTTACCTTGGACAGCGCGGCCGTGGTGCCCCACACGATCGTGCCGATATC
TGACACCAGCAGACCCATGGTACGCTTGTTATAGTCGTTCGCCAGACCCGTAAGGTTGCTCAGGTGGATA
AGAATGACAGGGCAGGTCAGCAGCCAGCTCGCGTAACGAAGCCACCTGGTCTTGTTGCCGTTGGATGAGT
AGATCACCGCAGGTTCGTCAAAGCTATGGAAATACTCGATGATGAACTTGATCATCTGGATCGTGGCCAC
GTAAATATTCTCCCAGCCGCAAGTAGACTTCCAGGTCTGGTAGCCGTAGAACATCAGGCAGAGCGCTGAA
AGCGCAAAAGAAATCCACTGCAGAATGTTGGCAGCCAACTTCTCGGCATTTGTTCCGTTGGATTTAAGCC
AAGCCAAGCAGAAGCACTGGCCGTTGTTCGGGATGCAAATAACAGAACCATTGTTCTCAAGAGTGTATGA
GGTTTGGAAGAGTCCGACGGCAGACAAAGCGCCGCCATAGTCCATGGTGGCGAGCTCGAAGTTCCTATAC
TATTTGAAGAATAGGAACTTCTTGCCTTAACCCAGAAATTATCACTGTTATTCTTTAGAATGGTGCAAAG
AGAAGTTCCTATACCTTTTGAAGAATAGGAACTTCGAATTCGATATCAAGCTTATCGATAATCAACCTCT
GGATTACAAAATTTGTGAAAGATTGACTGGTATTCTTAACTATGTTGCTCCTTTTACGCTATGTGGATAC
GCTGCTTTAATGCCTTTGTATCATGCTATTGCTTCCCGTATGGCTTTCATTTTCTCCTCCTTGTATAAAT
CCTGGTTGCTGTCTCTTTATGAGGAGTTGTGGCCCGTTGTCAGGCAACGTGGCGTGGTGTGCACTGTGTT
TGCTGACGCAACCCCCACTGGTTGGGGCATTGCCACCACCTGTCAGCTCCTTTCCGGGACTTTCGCTTTC
CCCCTCCCTATTGCCACGGCGGAACTCATCGCCGCCTGCCTTGCCCGCTGCTGGACAGGGGCTCGGCTGT
TGGGCACTGACAATTCCGTGGTGTTGTCGGGGAAATCATCGTCCTTTCCTTGGCTGCTCGCCTATGTTGC
CACCTGGATTCTGCGCGGGACGTCCTTCTGCTACGTCCCTTCGGCCCTCAATCCAGCGGACCTTCCTTCC
CGCGGCCTGCTGCCGGCTCTGCGGCCTCTTCCGCGTCTTCGCCTTCGCCCTCAGACGAGTCGGATCTCCC
TTTGGGCCGCCTCCCCGCATCGATACCG
